Addgene plasmid #103454: LSB-hsa-miR-33a-3p
Purpose: Used to sense miRNA activity using fluorescence based tools. hsa-miR-33a-3p target in 3' UTR of of mKate. miRNA activity can be measured by the repression of mKate2 relative to EBFP2 fluorescent proteins . Plasmid is inherently unstable; please see Depositor Comments
Depositing lab: Ron Weiss. Depositing organization: Massachusetts Institute of Technology. Publication: A mixed antagonistic/synergistic miRNA repression model enables accurate predictions of multi-input miRNA sensor activity. Gam JJ, Babb J, Weiss R. Nat Commun. 2018 Jun 22;9(1):2430. doi: 10.1038/s41467-018-04575-0. PubMed 29934631.
Backbone
  Vector backbone: Low Sensor Backbone (LSB)
  Vector type: Mammalian Expression, Synthetic Biology
Growth in bacteria
  Bacterial resistance: Ampicillin and Kanamycin, 100 & 50 μg/mL
  Growth temperature: 30°C
  Growth strain: NEB Stable
  Copy number: High Copy
Gene/Insert
  Gene/Insert name: hsa-miR-33a-3p target
  Species: H. sapiens (human)
  Entrez Gene: MIR339 (a.k.a. MIRN339, hsa-mir-339)
  Promoter: EF-1a
  Cloning method: Gibson Cloning
Terms and licenses: Academic/Nonprofit Terms; Industry Terms: Not Available to Industry
Depositor comments: Please note that this plasmid is inherently unstable due to a repeating poly A element. We recommend performing a diagnostic digest on multiple colonies upon receipt. The depositors would like to note the presence of several discrepancies between the depositor sequence and physical plasmid sequence. In particular, the sequences upstream and downstream of the puromycin coding region have 10 bp insertions which do not affect the ability to perform puromycin selection. The sequences for those regions within the physical plasmids are as follows: Upstream of Puro: GAATTCGACCGCCTGTCTCAAGGTGCCACC; Downstream of Puro: GCTTTGAGACTACGCGTGAATTCACTCCTC.
How to cite: LSB-hsa-miR-33a-3p was a gift from Ron Weiss (Addgene plasmid # 103454 ; http://n2t.net/addgene:103454 ; RRID:Addgene_103454)
