[The description below was written by a language model from this plasmid's Addgene catalogue record and pLannotate feature annotations shown in this document.]
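Description:
LSB-hsa-miR-33a-3p is a mammalian expression plasmid of about 11 kb built on the Low Sensor Backbone (LSB) and designed as a two-colour fluorescent reporter of microRNA activity. It replicates in E. coli from a high-copy ColE1/pUC-type origin and carries both AmpR (β-lactamase) and KanR (aminoglycoside phosphotransferase), consistent with the dual ampicillin and kanamycin selection listed in the record. A PuroR (puromycin N-acetyltransferase) coding sequence followed by a rabbit β-globin poly(A) signal provides for puromycin selection in mammalian cells, although the feature table does not annotate a promoter for it.

The payload consists of two parallel transcription units with the same architecture: an EF-1α core promoter with EF-1α intron A, a fluorescent protein coding sequence flanked by Gateway attB1 and attB2 sites (with attB4 upstream of the promoter, a remnant of multisite Gateway assembly), and a β-globin poly(A) signal. One unit expresses the red protein mKate2 and carries the hsa-miR-33a-3p target in its 3' UTR. The target itself is not annotated, but an unannotated gap between attB2 and the β-globin sequences downstream of mKate2 is the likely location. The other unit expresses EBFP2 without a target and serves as an internal reference for delivery and expression. Active miR-33a-3p in transfected cells represses mKate2, so the mKate2-to-EBFP2 ratio reports miRNA activity.

The depositor notes that the repeated poly(A) elements make the plasmid inherently unstable, and that short insertions flanking the puromycin coding region differ from the deposited sequence without affecting selection. The linked Entrez gene entry (MIR339) does not match the named miR-33a-3p target and appears to be a catalogue inconsistency.
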