Features (pLannotate 1.2.2; 28 found; start..end, strand, type, name):
     87..675     -  rep_origin     ori: high-copy-number ColE1/pMB1/pBR322/pUC origin of replication
    846..1706    -  CDS            AmpR: β-lactamase; bla; confers resistance to ampicillin, carbenicillin, and related antibiotics
   1707..1778    -  promoter       AmpR promoter: bla
   1857..2456    +  CDS            PuroR: puromycin N-acetyltransferase; pac from Streptomyces alboniger; confers resistance to puromycin
   2461..2541    +  CDS            HBB (fragment): HBB_PONPY - Experimental evidence at transcript level: Swiss-Prot protein existence level 2. Involved in oxygen transport from the lung to the various peripheral tissues. From Pongo pygmaeus (Bornean orangutan).
   2612..2667    +  polyA_signal   β-globin poly(A) signal: rabbit β-globin polyadenylation signal (Gil and Proudfoot, 1987)
   3646..3666    +  protein_bind   attB4: mutant version of attB; core recombination site for the Gateway® BP reaction BP Clonase™
   3734..3945    +  promoter       EF-1α core promoter: core promoter for human elongation factor EF-1α
   3946..4884    +  intron         EF-1α intron A: intron upstream of the start codon of human EF-1α
   4911..4931    +  protein_bind   attB1: mutant version of attB; core recombination site for the Gateway® BP reaction BP Clonase™
   4951..5646    +  CDS            mKate2: mKate2 is a basic (constitutively fluorescent) red fluorescent protein published in 2009, derived from Entacmaea quadricolor. It is reported to be a rapidly-maturing monomer with moderate acid sensitivity.
   5666..5690    -  protein_bind   attB2: mutant version of attB; recombination site for the Gateway® BP reaction BP Clonase™
   5834..5908    +  CDS            HBB (fragment): HBB_PONPY - Experimental evidence at transcript level: Swiss-Prot protein existence level 2. Involved in oxygen transport from the lung to the various peripheral tissues. From Pongo pygmaeus (Bornean orangutan).
   5979..6034    +  polyA_signal   β-globin poly(A) signal: rabbit β-globin polyadenylation signal (Gil and Proudfoot, 1987)
   6418..6443    +  misc_feature   SA: splice acceptor site
   7115..7135    +  protein_bind   attB4: mutant version of attB; core recombination site for the Gateway® BP reaction BP Clonase™
   7203..7414    +  promoter       EF-1α core promoter: core promoter for human elongation factor EF-1α
   7415..8353    +  intron         EF-1α intron A: intron upstream of the start codon of human EF-1α
   8380..8400    +  protein_bind   attB1: mutant version of attB; core recombination site for the Gateway® BP reaction BP Clonase™
   8411..9127    +  CDS            EBFP2: EBFP2 is a basic (constitutively fluorescent) blue fluorescent protein published in 2007, derived from Aequorea victoria. It is reported to be a rapidly-maturing monomer with moderate acid sensitivity.
   9135..9159    -  protein_bind   attB2: mutant version of attB; recombination site for the Gateway® BP reaction BP Clonase™
   9163..9243    +  CDS            HBB (fragment): HBB_PONPY - Experimental evidence at transcript level: Swiss-Prot protein existence level 2. Involved in oxygen transport from the lung to the various peripheral tissues. From Pongo pygmaeus (Bornean orangutan).
   9314..9369    +  polyA_signal   β-globin poly(A) signal: rabbit β-globin polyadenylation signal (Gil and Proudfoot, 1987)
   9752..9774    -  protein_bind   lac operator (fragment): The lac repressor binds to the lac operator to inhibit transcription in E. coli. This inhibition can be relieved by adding lactose or isopropyl-β-D-thiogalactopyranoside (IPTG). lac repressor encoded by lacI
   9778..9808    -  promoter       lac promoter: promoter for the E. coli lac operon
   9823..9844    -  protein_bind   CAP binding site: CAP binding activates transcription in the presence of cAMP. E. coli catabolite activator protein
   9857..9896    -  CDS            lacI (fragment): lac repressor; lacI; The lac repressor binds to the lac operator to inhibit transcription in E. coli. This inhibition can be relieved by adding lactose or isopropyl-β-D-thiogalactopyranoside (IPTG).
  10069..10878   +  CDS            KanR: aminoglycoside phosphotransferase; aph(3')-Ia; confers resistance to kanamycin in bacteria or G418 (Geneticin®) in eukaryotes
>Addgene plasmid #103454 | LSB-hsa-miR-33a-3p | depositor full sequence | sequence record 195957 | Full Sequence
AATTGAGGGGATAACGCAGGAAAGAACATGTGAGCAAAAGGCCAGCAAAAGGCCAGGAACCGTAAAAAGG
CCGCGTTGCTGGCGTTTTTCCATAGGCTCCGCCCCCCTGACGAGCATCACAAAAATCGACGCTCAAGTCA
GAGGTGGCGAAACCCGACAGGACTATAAAGATACCAGGCGTTTCCCCCTGGAAGCTCCCTCGTGCGCTCT
CCTGTTCCGACCCTGCCGCTTACCGGATACCTGTCCGCCTTTCTCCCTTCGGGAAGCGTGGCGCTTTCTC
ATAGCTCACGCTGTAGGTATCTCAGTTCGGTGTAGGTCGTTCGCTCCAAGCTGGGCTGTGTGCACGAACC
CCCCGTTCAGCCCGACCGCTGCGCCTTATCCGGTAACTATCGTCTTGAGTCCAACCCGGTAAGACACGAC
TTATCGCCACTGGCAGCAGCCACTGGTAACAGGATTAGCAGAGCGAGGTATGTAGGCGGTGCTACAGAGT
TCTTGAAGTGGTGGCCTAACTACGGCTACACTAGAAGAACAGTATTTGGTATCTGCGCTCTGCTGAAGCC
AGTTACCTTCGGAAAAAGAGTTGGTAGCTCTTGATCCGGCAAACAAACCACCGCTGGTAGCGGTGGTTTT
TTTGTTTGCAAGCAGCAGATTACGCGCAGAAAAAAAGGATCTCAAGAAGATCCTTTGATCTTTTCTACGG
GGTCTGACGCTCAGTGGAACGAAAACTCACGTTAAGGGATTTTGGTCATGAGATTATCAAAAAGGATCTT
CACCTAGATCCTTTTAAATTAAAAATGAAGTTTTAAATCAATCTAAAGTATATATGAGTAAACTTGGTCT
GACAGTTACCAATGCTTAATCAGTGAGGCACCTATCTCAGCGATCTGTCTATTTCGTTCATCCATAGTTG
CCTGACTCCCCGTCGTGTAGATAACTACGATACGGGAGGGCTTACCATCTGGCCCCAGTGCTGCAATGAT
ACCGCGAGAACCACGCTCACCGGCTCCAGATTTATCAGCAATAAACCAGCCAGCCGGAAGGGCCGAGCGC
AGAAGTGGTCCTGCAACTTTATCCGCCTCCATCCAGTCTATTAATTGTTGCCGGGAAGCTAGAGTAAGTA
GTTCGCCAGTTAATAGTTTGCGCAACGTTGTTGCCATTGCTACAGGCATCGTGGTGTCACGCTCGTCGTT
TGGTATGGCTTCATTCAGCTCCGGTTCCCAACGATCAAGGCGAGTTACATGATCCCCCATGTTGTGCAAA
AAAGCGGTTAGCTCCTTCGGTCCTCCGATCGTTGTCAGAAGTAAGTTGGCCGCAGTGTTATCACTCATGG
TTATGGCAGCACTGCATAATTCTCTTACTGTCATGCCATCCGTAAGATGCTTTTCTGTGACTGGTGAGTA
CTCAACCAAGTCATTCTGAGAATAGTGTATGCGGCGACCGAGTTGCTCTTGCCCGGCGTCAATACGGGAT
AATACCGCGCCACATAGCAGAACTTTAAAAGTGCTCATCATTGGAAAACGTTCTTCGGGGCGAAAACTCT
CAAGGATCTTACCGCTGTTGAGATCCAGTTCGATGTAACCCACTCGTGCACCCAACTGATCTTCAGCATC
TTTTACTTTCACCAGCGTTTCTGGGTGAGCAAAAACAGGAAGGCAAAATGCCGCAAAAAAGGGAATAAGG
GCGACACGGAAATGTTGAATACTCATACTCTTCCTTTTTCAATATTATTGAAGCATTTATCAGGGTTATT
GTCTCATGAGCGGATACATATTTGAATGTAGCTCCGAATTTCTCGAGGGCTTGTCGACGACGGCGGTCTC
CGTCGTCAGGATCATGAATTCGACCCGCCTGCCACCATGACCGAGTACAAGCCCACGGTGCGCCTCGCCA
CCCGCGACGACGTCCCCCGGGCCGTACGCACCCTCGCCGCCGCGTTCGCCGACTACCCCGCCACGCGCCA
CACCGTCGACCCGGACCGCCACATCGAGCGGGTCACCGAGCTGCAAGAACTCTTCCTCACGCGCGTCGGG
CTCGACATCGGCAAGGTGTGGGTCGCGGACGACGGCGCCGCGGTGGCGGTCTGGACCACGCCGGAGAGCG
TCGAAGCGGGGGCGGTGTTCGCCGAGATCGGCCCGCGCATGGCCGAGTTGAGCGGTTCCCGGCTGGCCGC
GCAGCAACAGATGGAAGGCCTCCTGGCGCCGCACCGGCCCAAGGAGCCCGCGTGGTTCCTGGCCACCGTC
GGCGTCTCGCCCGACCACCAGGGCAAGGGTCTGGGCAGCGCCGTCGTGCTCCCCGGAGTGGAGGCGGCCG
AGCGCGCCGGGGTGCCCGCCTTCCTGGAGACATCCGCGCCCCGCAACCTCCCCTTCTACGAGCGGCTCGG
CTTCACCGTCACCGCCGACGTCGAGGTGCCCGAAGGACCGCGCACCTGGTGCATGACCCGCAAGCCCGGT
GCCTGATACGCGTGAATTCACTCCTCAGGTGCAGGCTGCCTATCAGAAGGTGGTGGCTGGTGTGGCCAAT
GCCCTGGCTCACAAATACCACTGAGATCTTTTTCCCTCTGCCAAAAATTATGGGGACATCATGAAGCCCC
TTGAGCATCTGACTTCTGGCTAATAAAGGAAATTTATTTTCATTGCAATAGTGTGTTGGAATTTTTTGTG
TCTCTCACTCGGAAGGACATATGGGAGGGCAAATCATTTAAAACATCAGAATGAGTATTTGGTTTAGAGT
TTGGCAACATATGCCCATATGCTGGCTGCCATGAACAAAGGTTGGCTATAAAGAGGTCATCAGTATATGA
AACAGCCCCCTGCTGTCCATTCCTTATTCCATAGAAAAGCCTTGACTTGAGGTTAGATTTTTTTTATATT
TTGTTTTGTGTTATTTTTTTCTTTAACATCCCTAAAATTTTCCTTACATGTTTTACTAGCCAGATTTTTC
CTCCTCTCCTGACTACTCCCAGTCATAGCTGTCCCTCTTCTCTTATGGAGATCCCTCGACCTGCAGCCCA
AGCTTGAATTCTCTAGAATTACCCTGTTATCCCTATGCTTGGTTTACCGAGCTCTTATTGGTTTTCAAAC
TTCATTGACTGTGCCCAACGCGCCTGGGAGCTCACGGGGACAGCCCCCCCCCAAAGCCCCCAGGGATGTA
ATTACGTCCCTCCCCCGCTAGGGGGCAGCAGCGAGCCGCCCGGGGCTCCGCTCCGGTCCGGCGCTCCCCC
CGCATCCCCGAGCCGGCAGCGTGCGGGGACAGCCCGGGCACGGGGAAGGTGGCACGGGATCGCTTTCCTC
TGAACGCTTCTCGCTGCTCTTTGAGCCTGCAGACACCTGGGGGGATACGGGGAAAAAGCTAGGCTGAAAG
ACCGGTTCTTAGAATGACACGCGCCTGGGAGCTCACGGGGACAGCCCCCCCCCAAAGCCCCCAGGGATGT
AATTACGTCCCTCCCCCGCTAGGGGGCAGCAGCGAGCCGCCCGGGGCTCCGCTCCGGTCCGGCGCTCCCC
CCGCATCCCCGAGCCGGCAGCGTGCGGGGACAGCCCGGGCACGGGGAAGGTGGCACGGGATCGCTTTCCT
CTGAACGCTTCTCGCTGCTCTTTGAGCCTGCAGACACCTGGGGGGATACGGGGAAAAAGCTAACTTCTGA
GACGACAACTTTGTATAGAAAAGTTGGCTCCGAATTCGCCCTTGACAGCAGAGATCCAGTTTGGTTAATT
AATTGGCTCCGGTGCCCGTCAGTGGGCAGAGCGCACATCGCCCACAGTCCCCGAGAAGTTGTGGGGAGGG
GTCGGCAATTGAACCGGTGCCTAGAGAAGGTGGCGCGGGGTAAACTGGGAAAGTGATGTCGTGTACTGGC
TCCGCCTTTTTCCCGAGGGTGGGGGAGAACCGTATATAAGTGCAGTAGTCGCCGTGAACGTTCTTTTTCG
CAACGGGTTTGCCGCCAGAACACAGGTAAGTGCCGTGTGTGGTTCCCGCGGGCCTGGCCTCTTTACGGGT
TATGGCCCTTGCGTGCCTTGAATTACTTCCACCTGGCTGCAGTACGTGATTCTTGATCCCGAGCTTCGGG
TTGGAAGTGGGTGGGAGAGTTCGAGGCCTTGCGCTTAAGGAGCCCCTTCGCCTCGTGCTTGAGTTGAGGC
CTGGCCTGGGCGCTGGGGCCGCCGCGTGCGAATCTGGTGGCACCTTCGCGCCTGTCTCGCTGCTTTCGAT
AAGTCTCTAGCCATTTAAAATTTTTGATGACCTGCTGCGACGCTTTTTTTCTGGCAAGATAGTCTTGTAA
ATGCGGGCCAAGATCTGCACACTGGTATTTCGGTTTTTGGGGCCGCGGGCGGCGACGGGGCCCGTGCGTC
CCAGCGCACATGTTCGGCGAGGCGGGGCCTGCGAGCGCGGCCACCGAGAATCGGACGGGGGTAGTCTCAA
GCTGGCCGGCCTGCTCTGGTGCCTGGCCTCGCGCCGCCGTGTATCGCCCCGCCCTGGGCGGCAAGGCTGG
CCCGGTCGGCACCAGTTGCGTGAGCGGAAAGATGGCCGCTTCCCGGCCCTGCTGCAGGGAGCTCAAAATG
GAGGACGCGGCGCTCGGGAGAGCGGGCGGGTGAGTCACCCACACAAAGGAAAAGGGCCTTTCCGTCCTCA
GCCGTCGCTTCATGTGACTCCACGGAGTACCGGGCGCCGTCCAGGCACCTCGATTAGTTCTCGAGCTTTT
GGAGTACGTCGTCTTTAGGTTGGGGGGAGGGGTTTTATGCGATGGAGTTTCCCCACACTGAGTGGGTGGA
GACTGAAGTTAGGCCAGCTTGGCACTTGATGTAATTCTCCTTGGAATTTGCCCTTTTTGAGTTTGGATCT
TGGTTCATTCTCAAGCCTCAGACAGTGGTTCAAAGTTTTTTTCTTCCATTTCAGGTGTCGTGAGAAGGGC
GAATTCGACCCAAGTTTGTACAAAAAAGCAGGCTGGATCCAGGTGCCACCATGGTGAGCGAGCTGATTAA
GGAGAACATGCACATGAAGCTGTACATGGAGGGCACCGTGAACAACCACCACTTCAAGTGCACATCCGAG
GGCGAAGGCAAGCCCTACGAGGGCACCCAGACCATGAGAATCAAGGCGGTCGAGGGCGGCCCTCTCCCCT
TCGCCTTCGACATCCTGGCTACCAGCTTCATGTACGGCAGCAAAACCTTCATCAACCACACCCAGGGCAT
CCCCGACTTCTTTAAGCAGTCCTTCCCCGAGGGCTTCACATGGGAGAGAGTCACCACATACGAAGATGGG
GGCGTGCTGACCGCTACCCAGGACACCAGCCTCCAGGACGGCTGCCTCATCTACAACGTCAAGATCAGAG
GGGTGAACTTCCCATCCAACGGCCCTGTGATGCAGAAGAAAACACTCGGCTGGGAGGCCTCCACCGAGAC
ACTGTACCCCGCTGACGGCGGCCTGGAAGGCAGAGCCGACATGGCCCTGAAGCTCGTGGGCGGGGGCCAC
CTGATCTGCAACCTTAAGACCACATACAGATCCAAGAAACCCGCTAAGAACCTCAAGATGCCCGGCGTCT
ACTATGTGGACAGGAGACTGGAAAGAATCAAGGAGGCCGACAAAGAGACATACGTCGAGCAGCACGAGGT
GGCTGTGGCCAGATACTGCGACCTCCCTAGCAAACTGGGGCACAAACTTAATTGAGAATTCTACCACCCA
GCTTTCTTGTACAAAGTGGTACGTCTCAAGACCAGAGGTCTCTGCTTCACTGTCCGTGATGCACTGTGGA
AACATTGGTGATGCACTGTGGAAACATTGGTGATGCACTGTGGAAACATTGGTGATGCACTGTGGAAACA
TTGCAACCAGAAGAGACCTGTGCTTCACTCCTCAGGTGCAGGCTGCCTATCAGAAGGTGGTGGCTGGTGT
GGCCAATGCCCTGGCTCACAAATACCACTGAGATCTTTTTCCCTCTGCCAAAAATTATGGGGACATCATG
AAGCCCCTTGAGCATCTGACTTCTGGCTAATAAAGGAAATTTATTTTCATTGCAATAGTGTGTTGGAATT
TTTTGTGTCTCTCACTCGGAAGGACATATGGGAGGGCAAATCATTTAAAACATCAGAATGAGTATTTGGT
TTAGAGTTTGGCAACATATGCCCATATGCTGGCTGCCATGAACAAAGGTTGGCTATAAAGAGGTCATCAG
TATATGAAACAGCCCCCTGCTGTCCATTCCTTATTCCATAGAAAAGCCTTGACTTGAGGTTAGATTTTTT
TTATATTTTGTTTTGTGTTATTTTTTTCTTTAACATCCCTAAAATTTTCCTTACATGTTTTACTAGCCAG
ATTTTTCCTCCTCTCCTGACTACTCCCAGTCATAGCTGTCCCTCTTCTCTTATGGAGATCCCGAGCGGTG
CGTTTTTATGCTTGTAGTATTGTATAATGTTTTTAAGATCCAAGCTTCTGACCTCTTCTCTTCCTCCCAC
AGGGCCTCGAGACAATTGCATCGATGGTACCAGTGAAAGTCTGCAATGAATTCGAGTTGGCGCGCCTGTC
ATTCTAAATCTCTCTTTCAGCCTAAAGCTTTTTCCCCGTATCCCCCCAGGTGTCTGCAGGCTCAAAGAGC
AGCGAGAAGCGTTCAGAGGAAAGCGATCCCGTGCCACCTTCCCCGTGCCCGGGCTGTCCCCGCACGCTGC
CGGCTCGGGGATGCGGGGGGAGCGCCGGACCGGAGCGGAGCCCCGGGCGGCTCGCTGCTGCCCCCTAGCG
GGGGAGGGACGTAATTACATCCCTGGGGGCTTTGGGAGGGGGCTGTCCCCGTGAGCTCCCAGGCGCGCCT
GTCATTCTAAATCTCTCTTTCAGCCTAAAGCTTTTTCCCCGTATCCCCCCAGGTGTCTGCAGGCTCAAAG
AGCAGCGAGAAGCGTTCAGAGGAAAGCGATCCCGTGCCACCTTCCCCGTGCCCGGGCTGTCCCCGCACGC
TGCCGGCTCGGGGATGCGGGGGGAGCGCCGGACCGGAGCGGAGCCCCGGGCGGCTCGCTGCTGCCCCCTA
GCGGGGGAGGGACGTAATTACATCCCTGGGGGCTTTGGGGGGGGGCTGTCCCCGTGAGCTCCCAGGCGCG
CCAACTCGGTACCGTATCGATGTCGACGTTAACGCTAGTGATATCAACTTTGTATAGAAAAGTTGGCTCC
GAATTCGCCCTTGACAGCAGAGATCCAGTTTGGTTAATTAATTGGCTCCGGTGCCCGTCAGTGGGCAGAG
CGCACATCGCCCACAGTCCCCGAGAAGTTGTGGGGAGGGGTCGGCAATTGAACCGGTGCCTAGAGAAGGT
GGCGCGGGGTAAACTGGGAAAGTGATGTCGTGTACTGGCTCCGCCTTTTTCCCGAGGGTGGGGGAGAACC
GTATATAAGTGCAGTAGTCGCCGTGAACGTTCTTTTTCGCAACGGGTTTGCCGCCAGAACACAGGTAAGT
GCCGTGTGTGGTTCCCGCGGGCCTGGCCTCTTTACGGGTTATGGCCCTTGCGTGCCTTGAATTACTTCCA
CCTGGCTGCAGTACGTGATTCTTGATCCCGAGCTTCGGGTTGGAAGTGGGTGGGAGAGTTCGAGGCCTTG
CGCTTAAGGAGCCCCTTCGCCTCGTGCTTGAGTTGAGGCCTGGCCTGGGCGCTGGGGCCGCCGCGTGCGA
ATCTGGTGGCACCTTCGCGCCTGTCTCGCTGCTTTCGATAAGTCTCTAGCCATTTAAAATTTTTGATGAC
CTGCTGCGACGCTTTTTTTCTGGCAAGATAGTCTTGTAAATGCGGGCCAAGATCTGCACACTGGTATTTC
GGTTTTTGGGGCCGCGGGCGGCGACGGGGCCCGTGCGTCCCAGCGCACATGTTCGGCGAGGCGGGGCCTG
CGAGCGCGGCCACCGAGAATCGGACGGGGGTAGTCTCAAGCTGGCCGGCCTGCTCTGGTGCCTGGCCTCG
CGCCGCCGTGTATCGCCCCGCCCTGGGCGGCAAGGCTGGCCCGGTCGGCACCAGTTGCGTGAGCGGAAAG
ATGGCCGCTTCCCGGCCCTGCTGCAGGGAGCTCAAAATGGAGGACGCGGCGCTCGGGAGAGCGGGCGGGT
GAGTCACCCACACAAAGGAAAAGGGCCTTTCCGTCCTCAGCCGTCGCTTCATGTGACTCCACGGAGTACC
GGGCGCCGTCCAGGCACCTCGATTAGTTCTCGAGCTTTTGGAGTACGTCGTCTTTAGGTTGGGGGGAGGG
GTTTTATGCGATGGAGTTTCCCCACACTGAGTGGGTGGAGACTGAAGTTAGGCCAGCTTGGCACTTGATG
TAATTCTCCTTGGAATTTGCCCTTTTTGAGTTTGGATCTTGGTTCATTCTCAAGCCTCAGACAGTGGTTC
AAAGTTTTTTTCTTCCATTTCAGGTGTCGTGAGAAGGGCGAATTCGACCCAAGTTTGTACAAAAAAGCAG
GCTCGCCACCATGGTGAGCAAGGGCGAGGAGCTGTTCACCGGGGTGGTGCCCATCCTGGTCGAGCTGGAC
GGCGACGTAAACGGCCACAAGTTCAGCGTGAGGGGCGAGGGCGAGGGCGATGCCACCAACGGCAAGCTGA
CCCTGAAGTTCATCTGCACCACCGGCAAGCTGCCCGTGCCCTGGCCCACCCTCGTGACCACCCTGAGCCA
CGGCGTGCAGTGCTTCGCCCGCTACCCCGACCACATGAAGCAGCACGACTTCTTCAAGTCCGCCATGCCC
GAAGGCTACGTCCAGGAGCGCACCATCTTCTTCAAGGACGACGGCACCTACAAGACCCGCGCCGAGGTGA
AGTTCGAGGGCGACACCCTAGTGAACCGCATCGAGCTGAAGGGCGTCGACTTCAAGGAGGACGGCAACAT
CCTGGGGCACAAGCTGGAGTACAACTTCAACAGCCACAACATCTATATCATGGCCGTCAAGCAGAAGAAC
GGCATCAAGGTGAACTTCAAGATCCGCCACAACGTGGAGGACGGCAGCGTGCAGCTCGCCGACCACTACC
AGCAGAACACCCCCATCGGCGACGGCCCCGTGCTGCTGCCCGACAGCCACTACCTGAGCACCCAGTCCGT
GCTGAGCAAAGACCCCAACGAGAAGCGCGATCACATGGTCCTGCTGGAGTTCCGCACCGCCGCCGGGATC
ACTCTCGGCATGGACGAGCTGTACAAGTAATACCACCCAGCTTTCTTGTACAAAGTGGTACGCGTGAATT
CACTCCTCAGGTGCAGGCTGCCTATCAGAAGGTGGTGGCTGGTGTGGCCAATGCCCTGGCTCACAAATAC
CACTGAGATCTTTTTCCCTCTGCCAAAAATTATGGGGACATCATGAAGCCCCTTGAGCATCTGACTTCTG
GCTAATAAAGGAAATTTATTTTCATTGCAATAGTGTGTTGGAATTTTTTGTGTCTCTCACTCGGAAGGAC
ATATGGGAGGGCAAATCATTTAAAACATCAGAATGAGTATTTGGTTTAGAGTTTGGCAACATATGCCCAT
ATGCTGGCTGCCATGAACAAAGGTTGGCTATAAAGAGGTCATCAGTATATGAAACAGCCCCCTGCTGTCC
ATTCCTTATTCCATAGAAAAGCCTTGACTTGAGGTTAGATTTTTTTTATATTTTGTTTTGTGTTATTTTT
TTCTTTAACATCCCTAAAATTTTCCTTACATGTTTTACTAGCCAGATTTTTCCTCCTCTCCTGACTACTC
CCAGTCATAGCTGTCCCTCTTCTCTTATGGAGATCCCTCGACCTGCAGCCCAAGCTTGGCGTAATCATGG
TCATAGCTGTTTCCTGTGTGAAATTGTTATCCGCTCACAATTCCACACAACATACGAGCCGGAAGCATAA
AGTGTAAAGCCTGGGGTGCCTAATGAGTGAGCTAACTCACATTAATTGCGTTGCGCTCACTGCCCGCTTT
CCAGTCGGGAAACCTGTCGTGCCAGCGGATCGACAGTACTAAGCTTGGTCTAATACCCAATCTCTCGTCT
TATCCAGATGTTTTATACGCCTCTGGCCCGTGTCTCAAAATCTCTGATGTTACATTGCACAAGATAAAAT
AATATCATCATGAACAATAAAACTGTCTGCTTACATAAACAGTAATACAAGGGGTGTTATGAGCCATATT
CAACGGGAAACGTCGAGGCCGCGATTAAATTCCAACATGGATGCTGATTTATATGGGTATAAATGGGCTC
GCGATAATGTCGGGCAATCAGGTGCGACAATCTATCGCTTGTATGGGAAGCCCGATGCGCCAGAGTTGTT
TCTGAAACATGGCAAAGGTAGCGTTGCCAATGATGTTACAGATGAGATGGTCAGACTAAACTGGCTGACG
GAATTTATGCCTCTTCCGACCATCAAGCATTTTATCCGTACTCCTGATGATGCATGGTTACTCACCACTG
CGATCCCCGGAAAAACAGCATTCCAGGTATTAGAAGAATATCCTGATTCAGGTGAAAATATTGTTGATGC
GCTGGCAGTGTTCCTGCGCCGGTTGCATTCGATTCCTGTTTGTAATTGTCCTTTTAACAGCGATCGCGTA
TTTCGTCTCGCTCAGGCGCAATCACGAATGAATAACGGTTTGGTTGATGCGAGTGATTTTGATGACGAGC
GTAATGGCTGGCCTGTTGAACAAGTCTGGAAAGAAATGCATAAACTTTTGCCATTCTCACCGGATTCAGT
CGTCACTCATGGTGATTTCTCACTTGATAACCTTATTTTTGACGAGGGGAAATTAATAGGTTGTATTGAT
GTTGGACGAGTCGGAATCGCAGACCGATACCAGGATCTTGCCATCCTATGGAACTGCCTCGGTGAGTTTT
CTCCTTCATTACAGAAACGGCTTTTTCAAAAATATGGTATTGATAATCCTGATATGAATAAATTGCAGTT
TCATTTGATGCTCGATGAGTTTTTCTAATCAGAATTGGTTAATTGGTTGTAACACTGGCAGAGCATTACG
CTGACTTGACGGGACGGCGCAAGCTCATGACCAAAATCCCTTAACGTGAGTTACGCGTCGTTCCACTGAG
CGTCAGAGGTATCACTAGTATTACAGAGGTAAGTTATAACAGTCGCCTAACCC
