>Addgene plasmid #103454 | LSB-hsa-miR-33a-3p | depositor partial sequence | sequence record 195958 | hsa-miR-33a-3p target
GTGATGCACTGTGGAAACATTG
