>Addgene plasmid #103454 | LSB-hsa-miR-33a-3p | addgene partial sequence | sequence record 270656 | mKate2-F 5'-ACCCGCTAAGAACCTCAAGA-3'
TCAAGGAGGCCGACAAAGAGACATACGTCGAGCAGCACGAGGTGGCTGTGGCCAGATACTGCGACCTCCC
TAGCAAACTGGGGCACAAACTTAATTGAGAATTCTACCACCCAGCTTTCTTGTACAAAGTGGTACGTCTC
AAGACCAGAGGTCTCTGCTTCACTGTCCGTGATGCACTGTGGAAACATTGGTGATGCACTGTGGAAACAT
TGGTGATGCACTGTGGAAACATTGGTGATGCACTGTGGAAACATTGCAACCAGAAGAGACCTGTGCTTCA
CTCCTCAGGTGCAGGCTGCCTATCAGAAGGTGGTGGCTGGTGTGGCCAATGCCCTGGCTCACAAATACCA
CTGAGATCTTTTTCCCTCTGCCAAAAATTATGGGGACATCATGAAGCCCCTTGAGCATCTGACTTCTGGC
TAATAAAGGAAATTTATTTTCATTGCAATAGTGTGTTGGAATTTTTTGTGTCTCTCACTCGGAA
